Addgene plasmid #244100: pAAV.hSynapFLEX.(cyto).iGlucoSnFR2.mIRFP670nano3
Purpose: Cytosolic expression of green glucose sensor with non-responsive mIRFP
Depositing lab: Tim Brown & HHMI-JRC Tool Translation Team. Depositing organization: HHMI, Janelia Research Campus. Publication: iGlucoSnFR2: A genetically encoded fluorescent sensor for measuring intracellular or extracellular glucose in vivo in mouse brain. Marvin JS, Machler P, Meng C, Ates T, Patel RH, Adhikari R, Makurath MA, Ku Z, Feliciano D, Atasoy D, Cui G, Kleinfeld D, Brown TA. Sci Adv. 2025 Nov 14;11(46):eadz3889. doi: 10.1126/sciadv.adz3889. Epub 2025 Nov 12. PubMed 41223288.
Backbone
  Vector backbone: pAAV
  Vector type: AAV
Growth in bacteria
  Bacterial resistance: Ampicillin, 100 μg/mL
  Growth temperature: 37°C
  Growth strain: NEB Stable
  Copy number: High Copy
Gene/Insert
  Gene/Insert name: iGlucoSnFR2.mIRFP670nano3
  Species: M. musculus (mouse), Synthetic
  Tag / fusion protein: mIRFP670nano3 (C terminal on insert)
  Cloning method: Restriction Enzyme; 5′ cloning site Unknown (unknown if destroyed)
Terms and licenses: Academic/Nonprofit Terms; Industry Terms: Not Available to Industry
How to cite: pAAV.hSynapFLEX.(cyto).iGlucoSnFR2.mIRFP670nano3 was a gift from Tim Brown & HHMI-JRC Tool Translation Team (Addgene plasmid # 244100 ; http://n2t.net/addgene:244100 ; RRID:Addgene_244100)
