[The description below was written by a language model from this plasmid's Addgene catalogue record and pLannotate feature annotations shown in this document.]
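Description:
pAAV.hSynapFLEX.(cyto).iGlucoSnFR2.mIRFP670nano3 is an AAV transfer plasmid for Cre-dependent, neuron-specific expression of the green fluorescent glucose sensor iGlucoSnFR2 in the cytosol. It is maintained in E. coli through a high-copy ColE1/pUC-type origin with ampicillin selection (AmpR under the bla promoter) and also carries an f1 origin. The catalogue lists a recombination-deficient growth strain, which is a common choice for preserving repeat-containing ITR plasmids. Short lacI, lacZα and SV40 large T annotations are backbone remnants rather than functional genes.

Between two AAV2 inverted terminal repeats, which direct replication and packaging of the intervening DNA into AAV particles, the expression unit reads on the minus strand of the sequenced record: a human synapsin I promoter fragment, a chimeric intron, the floxed cassette, WPRE to boost transcript stability and expression, and a polyadenylation region that the annotation identifies as the SV40 poly(A) signal, although it is marked on the opposite strand. The coding sequence lies on the opposite strand to the promoter, so it is inverted and silent as supplied. It is flanked by paired, oppositely oriented loxP and lox2272 sites in a FLEX (DIO) arrangement. Cre recombinase flips the cassette into the sense orientation and then excises sites to lock it in place, restricting expression to Cre-positive neurons.

The payload comprises the sensor, of which only a GFP-derived region is annotated and the glucose-binding portion is not, fused at its C terminus to mIRFP670nano3, annotated as a miRFP670nano-type near-infrared protein that requires biliverdin. According to the record, this far-red partner does not respond to glucose, so it can plausibly act as a reference signal for expression level. The associated work concerns measuring intracellular or extracellular glucose in vivo in mouse brain.
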