Features (pLannotate 1.2.2; 19 found; start..end, strand, type, name):
     69..497     +  rep_origin     f1 ori (sequence partly withheld): f1 bacteriophage origin of replication; arrow indicates direction of (+) strand synthesis
    550..654     +  promoter       AmpR promoter: bla
    655..1515    +  CDS            AmpR: β-lactamase; bla; confers resistance to ampicillin, carbenicillin, and related antibiotics
   1686..2274    +  rep_origin     ori: high-copy-number ColE1/pMB1/pBR322/pUC origin of replication
   2457..2513    +  CDS            lacI (fragment): lac repressor; lacI; The lac repressor binds to the lac operator to inhibit transcription in E. coli. This inhibition can be relieved by adding lactose or isopropyl-β-D-thiogalactopyranoside (IPTG).
   2507..2640    -  repeat_region  AAV2 ITR: inverted terminal repeat of adeno-associated virus serotype 2 inverted
   2711..2779    +  CDS            large T antigen (fragment): large T antigen from SV40 (simian virus 40)
   2802..2923    +  polyA_signal   SV40 poly(A) signal: SV40 polyadenylation signal
   3001..3589    -  misc_feature   WPRE: woodchuck hepatitis virus posttranscriptional regulatory element
   3661..3694    -  protein_bind   loxP: Cre-mediated recombination occurs in the 8-bp core sequence (GCATACAT). Cre recombinase
   3765..3798    -  protein_bind   lox2272: Cre-mediated recombination occurs in the 8-bp core sequence (GGATACTT). lox2272 sites are compatible with each other, but incompatible with loxP or loxN sites (Lee and Saito, 1988). Cre recombinase
   4822..5541    +  CDS            cEGFP: cEGFP is a basic (constitutively fluorescent) green fluorescent protein published in 2008, derived from Aequorea victoria.
   5821..6261    +  CDS            miRFP670nano: miRFP670nano is a basic (constitutively fluorescent) near ir fluorescent protein published in 2019, derived from Nostoc punctiforme. It has very low acid sensitivity. It requires the cofactor biliverdin for fluorescence.
   6277..6310    +  protein_bind   loxP: Cre-mediated recombination occurs in the 8-bp core sequence (GCATACAT). Cre recombinase
   6373..6406    +  protein_bind   lox2272: Cre-mediated recombination occurs in the 8-bp core sequence (GGATACTT). lox2272 sites are compatible with each other, but incompatible with loxP or loxN sites (Lee and Saito, 1988). Cre recombinase
   6419..6551    -  intron         chimeric intron: chimera between introns from human β-globin and immunoglobulin heavy chain genes
   6644..7041    -  promoter       hSyn promoter (fragment): human synapsin I promoter; confers neuron-specific expression (Kügler et al., 2003)
   7144..7276    +  repeat_region  AAV2 ITR (fragment): inverted terminal repeat of adeno-associated virus serotype 2 inverted
   7271..64      +  CDS            lacZα (fragment) (across the origin): LacZα fragment of β-galactosidase; lacZ fragment
>Addgene plasmid #244100 | pAAV.hSynapFLEX.(cyto).iGlucoSnFR2.mIRFP670nano3 | addgene full sequence | sequence record 487098 | Addgene NGS Result
GCGTAATAGCGAAGAGGCCCGCACCGATCGCCCTTCCCAACAGTTGCGCAGCCTGAATGGCGAATGGG
[124 nt withheld, positions 69-192]
C
[91 nt withheld, positions 194-284]
A
[49 nt withheld, positions 286-334]
CCTTTGACGTTGGAGTCCACGTTCTTT
[37 nt withheld, positions 362-398]
ACCCTATCTCGGTCTATTCTTTTGATTTATAAGGGATTTTGCCGATTTCGGCCTATTGGTTAAAAAATGA
GCTGATTTAACAAAAATTTAACGCGAATTTTAACAAAATATTAACGCTTACAATTTAGGTGGCACTTTTC
GGGGAAATGTGCGCGGAACCCCTATTTGTTTATTTTTCTAAATACATTCAAATATGTATCCGCTCATGAG
ACAATAACCCTGATAAATGCTTCAATAATATTGAAAAAGGAAGAGTATGAGTATTCAACATTTCCGTGTC
GCCCTTATTCCCTTTTTTGCGGCATTTTGCCTTCCTGTTTTTGCTCACCCAGAAACGCTGGTGAAAGTAA
AAGATGCTGAAGATCAGTTGGGTGCACGAGTGGGTTACATCGAACTGGATCTCAACAGCGGTAAGATCCT
TGAGAGTTTTCGCCCCGAAGAACGTTTTCCAATGATGAGCACTTTTAAAGTTCTGCTATGTGGCGCGGTA
TTATCCCGTATTGACGCCGGGCAAGAGCAACTCGGTCGCCGCATACACTATTCTCAGAATGACTTGGTTG
AGTACTCACCAGTCACAGAAAAGCATCTTACGGATGGCATGACAGTAAGAGAATTATGCAGTGCTGCCAT
AACCATGAGTGATAACACTGCGGCCAACTTACTTCTGACAACGATCGGAGGACCGAAGGAGCTAACCGCT
TTTTTGCACAACATGGGGGATCATGTAACTCGCCTTGATCGTTGGGAACCGGAGCTGAATGAAGCCATAC
CAAACGACGAGCGTGACACCACGATGCCTGTAGCAATGGCAACAACGTTGCGCAAACTATTAACTGGCGA
ACTACTTACTCTAGCTTCCCGGCAACAATTAATAGACTGGATGGAGGCGGATAAAGTTGCAGGACCACTT
CTGCGCTCGGCCCTTCCGGCTGGCTGGTTTATTGCTGATAAATCTGGAGCCGGTGAGCGTGGGTCTCGCG
GTATCATTGCAGCACTGGGGCCAGATGGTAAGCCCTCCCGTATCGTAGTTATCTACACGACGGGGAGTCA
GGCAACTATGGATGAACGAAATAGACAGATCGCTGAGATAGGTGCCTCACTGATTAAGCATTGGTAACTG
TCAGACCAAGTTTACTCATATATACTTTAGATTGATTTAAAACTTCATTTTTAATTTAAAAGGATCTAGG
TGAAGATCCTTTTTGATAATCTCATGACCAAAATCCCTTAACGTGAGTTTTCGTTCCACTGAGCGTCAGA
CCCCGTAGAAAAGATCAAAGGATCTTCTTGAGATCCTTTTTTTCTGCGCGTAATCTGCTGCTTGCAAACA
AAAAAACCACCGCTACCAGCGGTGGTTTGTTTGCCGGATCAAGAGCTACCAACTCTTTTTCCGAAGGTAA
CTGGCTTCAGCAGAGCGCAGATACCAAATACTGTTCTTCTAGTGTAGCCGTAGTTAGGCCACCACTTCAA
GAACTCTGTAGCACCGCCTACATACCTCGCTCTGCTAATCCTGTTACCAGTGGCTGCTGCCAGTGGCGAT
AAGTCGTGTCTTACCGGGTTGGACTCAAGACGATAGTTACCGGATAAGGCGCAGCGGTCGGGCTGAACGG
GGGGTTCGTGCACACAGCCCAGCTTGGAGCGAACGACCTACACCGAACTGAGATACCTACAGCGTGAGCT
ATGAGAAAGCGCCACGCTTCCCGAAGGGAGAAAGGCGGACAGGTATCCGGTAAGCGGCAGGGTCGGAACA
GGAGAGCGCACGAGGGAGCTTCCAGGGGGAAACGCCTGGTATCTTTATAGTCCTGTCGGGTTTCGCCACC
TCTGACTTGAGCGTCGATTTTTGTGATGCTCGTCAGGGGGGCGGAGCCTATGGAAAAACGCCAGCAACGC
GGCCTTTTTACGGTTCCTGGCCTTTTGCTGGCCTTTTGCTCACATGTTCTTTCCTGCGTTATCCCCTGAT
TCTGTGGATAACCGTATTACCGCCTTTGAGTGAGCTGATACCGCTCGCCGCAGCCGAACGACCGAGCGCA
GCGAGTCAGTGAGCGAGGAAGCGGAAGAGCGCCCAATACGCAAACCGCCTCTCCCCGCGCGTTGGCCGAT
TCATTAATGCAGCTGCGCGCTCGCTCGCTCACTGAGGCCGCCCGGGCAAAGCCCGGGCGTCGGGCGACCT
TTGGTCGCCCGGCCTCAGTGAGCGAGCGAGCGCGCAGAGAGGGAGTGGCCAACTCCATCACTAGGGGTTC
CTTGTAGTTAATGATTAACCCGCCATGCTACTTATCTACGTAGCCATGCTCTAGGAAGATCCTTATCGAT
TTTACCACATTTGTAGAGGTTTTACTTGCTTTAAAAAACCTCCCACATCTCCCCCTGAACCTGAAACATA
AAATGAATGCAATTGTTGTTGTTAACTTGTTTATTGCAGCTTATAATGGTTACAAATAAAGCAATAGCAT
CACAAATTTCACAAATAAAGCATTTTTTTCACTGCATTCTAGTTGTGGTTTGTCCAAACTCATCAATGTA
TCTTATCATGTCTGCTCGAAGCGGCCGCCCGGGTCGACTCTAGATGCATGCTCGAGCGGCCGCCCGGGTC
GACGGTATCGATGCGGGGAGGCGGCCCAAAGGGAGATCCGACTCGTCTGAGGGCGAAGGCGAAGACGCGG
AAGAGGCCGCAGAGCCGGCAGCAGGCCGCGGGAAGGAAGGTCCGCTGGATTGAGGGCCGAAGGGACGTAG
CAGAAGGACGTCCCGCGCAGAATCCAGGTGGCAACACAGGCGAGCAGCCAAGGAAAGGACGATGATTTCC
CCGACAACACCACGGAATTGTCAGTGCCCAACAGCCGAGCCCCTGTCCAGCAGCGGGCAAGGCAGGCGGC
GATGAGTTCCGCCGTGGCAATAGGGAGGGGGAAAGCGAAAGTCCCGGAAAGGAGCTGACAGGTGGTGGCA
ATGCCCCAACCAGTGGGGGTTGCGTCAGCAAACACAGTGCACACCACGCCACGTTGCCTGACAACGGGCC
ACAACTCCTCATAAAGAGACAGCAACCAGGATTTATACAAGGAGGAGAAAATGAAAGCCATACGGGAAGC
AATAGCATGATACAAAGGCATTAAAGCAGCGTATCCACATAGCGTAAAAGGAGCAACATAGTTAAGAATA
CCAGTCAATCTTTCACAAATTTTGTAATCCAGAGGTTGATTATCGATAAGCTTCTCGAGTGGATCATCTG
CAGAATTCGCCCTTTTCAGTGTTTCGAACCTCTTCGAGGGACATAACTTCGTATAATGTATGCTATACGA
AGTTATGGGTCGATGGTGAGATCTGGACTAGAGGGTCGATGGTGATGCTTGGATCAAAATAGGAAGAATC
CCAATGATAACTTCGTATAAAGTATCCTATACGAAGTTATACTAGTGGTACCACCGGTGATATCGCCACC
ATGGGCAGATCTAAGCTGGAGATTTTCTCTTGGTGGGCTGGGGATGAAGGCCCTGCCCTGGAGGCACTCA
TCAGACTGTATAAACAGAAGTATCCTGGAGTAGAGGTGATAAACGCCACTGTCACCGGAGGTGCCGGTGT
AAATGCTCGCGCTGTCCTTAAGACAAGGATGCTTGGTGGTGATCCTCCTGATACATTTCAAGTTGCAGCA
GGGATGGAGTTGATAGGCACATGGGTGGTGGCTAACAGAATGGAGGATCTCAGCGCCTTGTTTCGACAAG
AGGGTTGGCTTCAAGCCTTCCCCAAGGGCCTTATTGATCTGATTAGTTATAAAGGTGGTATATGGAGTGT
GCCCGTTAATATTCACAGGTCAAACGTAATGTGGTATTTGCCTGCAAAGCTAAAAGAGTGGGGAGTTAAC
CCCCCACGGACTTGGGATGAGTTTCTTGCCACCTGTCAAACACTTAAACAAAAGGGTCTGGAAGCTCCAC
TGGCTCTCGGGGAAAATTGGACACAACAACACCTCTGGGAGAGTGTCGCCTTGGCTGTATTGGGGCCTGA
TGATTGGAATAATCTGTGGAATGGGAAGCTGAAGTTCACAGACCCTAAAGCAGTTAGGGCATGGGAAGTC
TTTGGCCGCGTTTTGGACTGTGCCAACAAGGATGCAGCAGGCTTGTCTTGGCAGCAAGCTGTCGATCGGG
TAGTACAGGGGAAAGCCGCTTTTAACGTAATGGGCGACTGGGCAGCAGGATATATGACTACCACTCTCAA
GTTGAAGCCTGGTACAGATTTCGCATGGGCACCAAGTCCCGGGACACAGGGCGTCTTTATGATGGTTTCC
GACTCTTTCGGACTTCCCAAAGGAGCCAAAAATCGACAAAACGCTATCAACTGGCTTCGATTGGTCGGCT
CTAAAGAAGGTCAAGATACATTCAACCCACTGAAAGGGTCCATCGCTGCTCGGCTCGATAGCGACCCAAG
CAAGTATCCGTGTAACGTCTATATCACCGCCGACAAGCAGAAGAACGGCATCAAGGCGAACTTCAAGATC
CGCCACAACGTGGAGGACGGCAGCGTGCAGCTCGCCGACCACTACCAGCAGAACACCCCCATCGGCGACG
GCCCCGTGCTGCTGCCCGACAACCACTACCTGGTGACCCAGTCCGTGCTGAGCAAAGACCCCAACGAGAA
GCGCGATCACATGGTCCTGCTGGAGTTCGTGACCGCCGCCGGGATCACTCTCGGCATGGACGAGCTGTAC
AAGGGCGGTACCGGAGGGAGCATGAGCAAGGGCGAGGAGCTGTTCACCGGGGTGGTGCCCATCCTGGTCG
AGCTGGACGGCGACGTAAACGGCCACAAGTTCAGCGTGCGCGGCGAGGGCGAGGGCGATGCCACCAACGG
CAAGCTGACCCTGAAGTTCATCTGCACCACCGGCAAGCTGCCCGTGCCCTGGCCCACCCTCGTGACCACC
CTGACCTACGGCGTGCAGTGCTTCAGCCGCTACCCCGACCACATGAAGCAGCACGACTTCTTCAAGTCCG
CCATGCCCGAAGGCTACGTCCAGGAGCGCACCATCAGCTTCAAGGACGACGGCACCTACAAGACCCGCGC
CGAGGTGAAGTTCGAGGGCGACACCCTGGTGAACCGCATCGAGCTGAAGGGCATCGACTTCAAGGAGGAC
GGCAACATCCTGGGGCACAAGCTGGAGTACAACTTTAACAACCCCAACGCATACGGACAGAGTGCAATGC
GAGATTGGCGGAGTAATCGCATCGTTGGCTCCCTGGTAGCAGGAGCAGTGGCCCCTGAAAGCTCCATGTC
ACAATTCGGAACAGTAATGGAAATTTTCCTGCAAACACGCAACCCACAAGCAGCAGCAAATGCAGCACAA
GCTATTGCTGACCAAGTTGGCCTGGGTCGCCTTGGTCAGCTGCAGTCTACCGGCTCCGGAGGTGGAGGTA
CTGGAGGAGGTGGGTCAGGTGGAGGTGGATCAATGGCAAACCTGGACAAGATGCTGAACACCACCGTGAC
CGAGGTGCGCAAGTTCCTGCAAGCGGACAGAGTGTGCGTGTTCAAGTTCGAGGAAGATTACTCCGGCACC
GTCTCGCACGAAGCCGTGGACGACAGATGGATTAGCATCCTGAAGACCCAGGTGCAGGACAGATACTTCA
TGGAAACCAGAGGCGAGGAATACGTCCACGGCAGATACCAGGCCATCGCCGACATCTACACAGCCAATCT
GGTCGAGTGCTACAGAGACCTGCTGATCGAGTTTCAGGTGCGGGCCATTCTGGCTGTCCCCATCCTGCAA
GGCAAGAAGCTGTGGGGCCTGCTGGTGGCCCACCAACTGGCCGGCCCTCGGGAGTGGCAGACCTGGGAAA
TCGACTTCCTGAAACAGCAAGCCGTGGTGATGGGCATCGCCATCCAGCAGAGCTAGGCTAGCACTAGTAT
AACTTCGTATAGCATACATTATACGAAGTTATGTGTCGATGGTGATGCTTGGCAATTCGGGTCGATGGTG
AAGCATTGGTCTTCCTATTTTGATATAACTTCGTATAGGATACTTTATACGAAGTTATGGGGATCATCAC
CTGTGGAGAGAAAGGCAAAGTGGATGTCAGTAAGACCAATAGGTGCCTATCAGAAACGCAAGAGTCTTCT
CTGTCTCGACAAGCCCAGTTTCTATTGGTCTCCTTAAACCTGTCTTGTAACCTTGATACTTACCTGATCC
AACGGCTGCGACTTGGGGCAGGGGGTCCTAGGGGTGGTCTGGCCAGGAGCCGCGGGGGCGGACTGCGCGG
TGCCCAGGAGCACAGCTGCGCTCTCAGGCACGACACGACTCCTCCGCTGCCCACCGCAGACTGAGGCAGC
GCTGAGTCGCCGGCGCCGCAGCGCAGATGGTCGCGCCCGTGCCCCCCTATCTCGCGCCTCGCGTGGTGCG
GTCCGGCTGGGCCGGCGGCGGCGCGGACGCGACCAAGGTGGCCGGGAAGGGGAGTTTGCGGGGGACCGGC
GAGTGACGTCAGCGCGCCTTCAGTGCTGAGGCGGCGGTGGCGCGCGCCGCCAGGCGGGGGCGAAGGCACT
GTCCGCGGTGCTGAAGCTGGCAGTGCGCACGCGCCTCGCCGCATCCTGTTTCCCCTCCCCCTCTCTGATA
GGGGATGCGCAATTTGGGGAATGGGGGTTGGGTGCTTGTCCAGTGGGTCGGGGTCGGTCGTCAATTTAAA
TACTGAAAAGGGCGAATTCCAGCACACTGGAGCTCGGATCTTCCTAGAGCATGGCTACGTAGATAAGTAG
CATGGCGGGTTAATCATTAACTACAAGGAACCCCTAGTGATGGAGTTGGCCACTCCCTCTCTGCGCGCTC
GCTCGCTCACTGAGGCCGGGCGACCAAAGGTCGCCCGACGCCCGGGCTTTGCCCGGGCGGCCTCAGTGAG
CGAGCGAGCGCGCAGCTG
